>Addgene plasmid #158173 | p663-UBC-miniTurbo-V5-CDK16_IDG-K | addgene full sequence | sequence record 309975 | Addgene NGS Result
CTGATTTAACAAAAATTTAACGCGAATTTTAACAAAATATTAACGCTTACAATTTAGGTGGCACTTTTCG
GGGAAATGTGCGCGGAACCCCTATTTGTTTATTTTTCTAAATACATTCAAATATGTATCCGCTCATGAGA
CAATAACCCTGATAAATGCTTCAATAATATTGAAAAAGGAAGAGTATGAGTATTCAACATTTCCGTGTCG
CCCTTATTCCCTTTTTTGCGGCATTTTGCCTTCCTGTTTTTGCTCACCCAGAAACGCTGGTGAAAGTAAA
AGATGCTGAAGATCAGTTGGGTGCACGAGTGGGTTACATCGAACTGGATCTCAACAGCGGTAAGATCCTT
GAGAGTTTTCGCCCCGAAGAACGTTTTCCAATGATGAGCACTTTTAAAGTTCTGCTATGTGGCGCGGTAT
TATCCCGTATTGACGCCGGGCAAGAGCAACTCGGTCGCCGCATACACTATTCTCAGAATGACTTGGTTGA
GTACTCACCAGTCACAGAAAAGCATCTTACGGATGGCATGACAGTAAGAGAATTATGCAGTGCTGCCATA
ACCATGAGTGATAACACTGCGGCCAACTTACTTCTGACAACGATCGGAGGACCGAAGGAGCTAACCGCTT
TTTTGCACAACATGGGGGATCATGTAACTCGCCTTGATCGTTGGGAACCGGAGCTGAATGAAGCCATACC
AAACGACGAGCGTGACACCACGATGCCTGTAGCAATGGCAACAACGTTGCGCAAACTATTAACTGGCGAA
CTACTTACTCTAGCTTCCCGGCAACAATTAATAGACTGGATGGAGGCGGATAAAGTTGCAGGACCACTTC
TGCGCTCGGCCCTTCCGGCTGGCTGGTTTATTGCTGATAAATCTGGAGCCGGTGAGCGTGGGTCTCGCGG
TATCATTGCAGCACTGGGGCCAGATGGTAAGCCCTCCCGTATCGTAGTTATCTACACGACGGGGAGTCAG
GCAACTATGGATGAACGAAATAGACAGATCGCTGAGATAGGTGCCTCACTGATTAAGCATTGGTAACTGT
CAGACCAAGTTTACTCATATATACTTTAGATTGATTTAAAACTTCATTTTTAATTTAAAAGGATCTAGGT
GAAGATCCTTTTTGATAATCTCATGACCAAAATCCCTTAACGTGAGTTTTCGTTCCACTGAGCGTCAGAC
CCCGTAGAAAAGATCAAAGGATCTTCTTGAGATCCTTTTTTTCTGCGCGTAATCTGCTGCTTGCAAACAA
AAAAACCACCGCTACCAGCGGTGGTTTGTTTGCCGGATCAAGAGCTACCAACTCTTTTTCCGAAGGTAAC
TGGCTTCAGCAGAGCGCAGATACCAAATACTGTTCTTCTAGTGTAGCCGTAGTTAGGCCACCACTTCAAG
AACTCTGTAGCACCGCCTACATACCTCGCTCTGCTAATCCTGTTACCAGTGGCTGCTGCCAGTGGCGATA
AGTCGTGTCTTACCGGGTTGGACTCAAGACGATAGTTACCGGATAAGGCGCAGCGGTCGGGCTGAACGGG
GGGTTCGTGCACACAGCCCAGCTTGGAGCGAACGACCTACACCGAACTGAGATACCTACAGCGTGAGCTA
TGAGAAAGCGCCACGCTTCCCGAAGGGAGAAAGGCGGACAGGTATCCGGTAAGCGGCAGGGTCGGAACAG
GAGAGCGCACGAGGGAGCTTCCAGGGGGAAACGCCTGGTATCTTTATAGTCCTGTCGGGTTTCGCCACCT
CTGACTTGAGCGTCGATTTTTGTGATGCTCGTCAGGGGGGCGGAGCCTATGGAAAAACGCCAGCAACGCG
GCCTTTTTACGGTTCCTGGCCTTTTGCTGGCCTTTTGCTCACATGTTCTTTCCTGCGTTATCCCCTGATT
CTGTGGATAACCGTATTACCGCCTTTGAGTGAGCTGATACCGCTCGCCGCAGCCGAACGACCGAGCGCAG
CGAGTCAGTGAGCGAGGAAGCGGAAGAGCGCCCAATACGCAAACCGCCTCTCCCCGCGCGTTGGCCGATT
CATTAATGCAGCTGGCACGACAGGTTTCCCGACTGGAAAGCGGGCAGTGAGCGCAACGCAATTAATGTGA
GTTAGCTCACTCATTAGGCACCCCAGGCTTTACACTTTATGCTTCCGGCTCGTATGTTGTGTGGAATTGT
GAGCGGATAACAATTTCACACAGGAAACAGCTATGACCATGATTACGCCAAGCGCGCAATTAACCCTCAC
TAAAGGGAACAAAAGCTGGAGCTGCAAGCTTAATGTAGTCTTATGCAATACTCTTGTAGTCTTGCAACAT
GGTAACGATGAGTTAGCAACATGCCTTACAAGGAGAGAAAAAGCACCGTGCATGCCGATTGGTGGAAGTA
AGGTGGTACGATCGTGCCTTATTAGGAAGGCAACAGACGGGTCTGACATGGATTGGACGAACCACTGAAT
TGCCGCATTGCAGAGATATTGTATTTAAGTGCCTAGCTCGATACATAAACGGGTCTCTCTGGTTAGACCA
GATCTGAGCCTGGGAGCTCTCTGGCTAACTAGGGAACCCACTGCTTAAGCCTCAATAAAGCTTGCCTTGA
GTGCTTCAAGTAGTGTGTGCCCGTCTGTTGTGTGACTCTGGTAACTAGAGATCCCTCAGACCCTTTTAGT
CAGTGTGGAAAATCTCTAGCAGTGGCGCCCGAACAGGGACTTGAAAGCGAAAGGGAAACCAGAGGAGCTC
TCTCGACGCAGGACTCGGCTTGCTGAAGCGCGCACGGCAAGAGGCGAGGGGCGGCGACTGGTGAGTACGC
CAAAAATTTTGACTAGCGGAGGCTAGAAGGAGAGAGATGGGTGCGAGAGCGTCAGTATTAAGCGGGGGAG
AATTAGATCGCGATGGGAAAAAATTCGGTTAAGGCCAGGGGGAAAGAAAAAATATAAATTAAAACATATA
GTATGGGCAAGCAGGGAGCTAGAACGATTCGCAGTTAATCCTGGCCTGTTAGAAACATCAGAAGGCTGTA
GACAAATACTGGGACAGCTACAACCATCCCTTCAGACAGGATCAGAAGAACTTAGATCATTATATAATAC
AGTAGCAACCCTCTATTGTGTGCATCAAAGGATAGAGATAAAAGACACCAAGGAAGCTTTAGACAAGATA
GAGGAAGAGCAAAACAAAAGTAAGACCACCGCACAGCAAGCGGCCGCTGATCTTCAGACCTGGAGGAGGA
GATATGAGGGACAATTGGAGAAGTGAATTATATAAATATAAAGTAGTAAAAATTGAACCATTAGGAGTAG
CACCCACCAAGGCAAAGAGAAGAGTGGTGCAGAGAGAAAAAAGAGCAGTGGGAATAGGAGCTTTGTTCCT
TGGGTTCTTGGGAGCAGCAGGAAGCACTATGGGCGCAGCGTCAATGACGCTGACGGTACAGGCCAGACAA
TTATTGTCTGGTATAGTGCAGCAGCAGAACAATTTGCTGAGGGCTATTGAGGCGCAACAGCATCTGTTGC
AACTCACAGTCTGGGGCATCAAGCAGCTCCAGGCAAGAATCCTGGCTGTGGAAAGATACCTAAAGGATCA
ACAGCTCCTGGGGATTTGGGGTTGCTCTGGAAAACTCATTTGCACMACTGCTGTGCCTTGGAATGCTAGT
TGGAGTAATAAATCTCTGGAACAGATTTGGAATCACACGACCTGGATGGAGTGGGACAGAGAAATTAACA
ATTACACAAGCTTAATACACTCCTTAATTGAAGAATCGCAAAACCAGCAAGAAAAGAATGAACAAGAATT
ATTGGAATTAGATAAATGGGCAAGTTTGTGGAATTGGTTTAACATAACAAATTGGCTGTGGTATATAAAA
TTATTCATAATGATAGTAGGAGGCTTGGTAGGTTTAAGAATAGTTTTTGCTGTACTTTCTATAGTGAATA
GAGTTAGGCAGGGATATTCACCATTATCGTTTCAGACCCACCTCCCAACCCCGAGGGGACCCGACAGGCC
CGAAGGAATAGAAGAAGAAGGTGGAGAGAGAGACAGAGACAGATCCATTCGATTAGTGAACGGATCTCGA
CGGTATCGGTTAACTTTTAAAAGAAAAGGGGGGATTGGGGGGTACAGTGCAGGGGAAAGAATAGTAGACA
TAATAGCAACAGACATACAAACTAAAGAATTACAAAAACAAATTACAAAATTCAAAATTTTATCGTCCAG
TGTGGTGGAATTCTGCAGATATCACAACTTTGTATAGAAAAGTTGGCCTCCGCGCCGGGTTTTGGCGCCT
CCCGCGGGCGCCCCCCTCCTCACGGCGAGCGCTGCCACGTCAGACGAAGGGCGCAGCGAGCGTCCTGATC
CTTCCGCCCGGACGCTCAGGACAGCGGCCCGCTGCTCATAAGACTCGGCCTTAGAACCCCAGTATCAGCA
GAAGGACATTTTAGGACGGGACTTGGGTGACTCTAGGGCACTGGTTTTCTTTCCAGAGAGCGGAACAGGC
GAGGAAAAGTAGTCCCTTCTCGGCGATTCTGCGGAGGGATCTCCGTGGGGCGGTGAACGCCGATGATTAT
ATAAGGACGCGCCGGGTGTGGCACAGCTAGTTCCGTCGCAGCCGGGATTTGGGTCGCGGTTCTTGTTTGT
GGATCGCTGTGATCGTCACTTGGTGAGTAGCGGGCTGCTGGGCTGGCCGGGGCTTTCGTGGCCGCCGGGC
CGCTCGGTGGGACGGAAGCGTGTGGAGAGACCGCCAAGGGCTGTAGTCTGGGTCCGCGAGCAAGGTTGCC
CTGAACTGGGGGTTGGGGGGAGCGCAGCAAAATGGCGGCTGTTCCCGAGTCTTGAATGGAAGACGCTTGT
GAGGCGGGCTGTGAGGTCGTTGAAACAAGGTGGGGGGCATGGTGGGCGGCAAGAACCCAAGGTCTTGAGG
CCTTCGCTAATGCGGGAAAGCTCTTATTCGGGTGAGATGGGCTGGGGCACCATCTGGGGACCCTGACGTG
AAGTTTGTCACTGACTGGAGAACTCGGTTTGTCGTCTGTTGCGGGGGCGGCAGTTATGGCGGTGCCGTTG
GGCAGTGCACCCGTACCTTTGGGAGCGCGCGCCCTCGTCGTGTCGTGACGTCACCCGTTCTGTTGGCTTA
TAATGCAGGGTGGGGCCACCTGCCGGTAGGTGTGCGGTAGGCTTTTCTCCGTCGCAGGACGCAGGGTTCG
GGCCTAGGGTAGGCTCTCCTGAATCGACAGGCGCCGGACCTCTGGTGAGGGGAGGGATAAGTGAGGCGTC
AGTTTCTTTGGTCGGTTTTATGTACCTATCTTCTTAAGTAGCTGAAGCTCCGGTTTTGAACTATGCGCTC
GGGGTTGGCGAGTGTGTTTTGTGAAGTTTTTTAGGCACCTTTTGAAATGTAATCATTTGGGTCAATATGT
AATTTTCAGTGTTAGACTAGTAAATTGTCCGCTAAATTCTGGCCGTTTTTGGCTTTTTTGTTAGACGGCC
AACTTTTGTATACAAAGTGGGCCACCATGGGAATCCCGCTGCTGAACGCTAAACAGATTCTGGGACAGCT
GGACGGCGGGAGCGTGGCAGTCCTGCCTGTGGTCGACTCCACCAATCAGTACCTGCTGGATCGAATCGGC
GAGCTGAAGAGTGGGGATGCTTGCATTGCAGAATATCAGCAGGCAGGGAGAGGAAGCAGAGGGAGGAAAT
GGTTCTCTCCTTTTGGAGCTAACCTGTACCTGAGTATGTTTTGGCGCCTGAAGCGGGGACCAGCAGCAAT
CGGCCTGGGCCCGGTCATCGGAATTGTCATGGCAGAAGCGCTGCGAAAGCTGGGAGCAGACAAGGTGCGA
GTCAAATGGCCCAATGACCTGTATCTGCAGGATAGAAAGCTGGCAGGCATCCTGGTGGAGCTGGCCGGAA
TAACAGGCGATGCTGCACAGATCGTCATTGGCGCCGGGATTAACGTGGCTATGAGGCGCGTGGAGGAAAG
CGTGGTCAATCAGGGCTGGATCACACTGCAGGAAGCAGGGATTAACCTGGACAGGAATACTCTGGCCGCT
ATGCTGATCCGAGAGCTGCGGGCAGCCCTGGAACTGTTCGAGCAGGAAGGCCTGGCTCCATATCTGTCAC
GGTGGGAGAAGCTGGATAACTTCATCAATAGACCCGTGAAGCTGATCATTGGGGACAAAGAGATTTTCGG
GATTAGCCGGGGGATTGATAAACAGGGAGCCCTGCTGCTGGAACAGGACGGAGTTATCAAACCCTGGATG
GGCGGAGAAATCAGTCTGCGGTCTGCCGAAAAGGCTAGCGGCAAGCCCATCCCCAACCCCCTGCTGGGCC
TGGACAGCACCACAACTTTGTACAAAAAAGCAGGCTCCACC
[1488 nt withheld, positions 6342-7829]
TAGGACCCAGCTTTCTTGTACAAAGTTGTGATATCCAGCACAGTGGCGGCCGCTCGACAATCAACCTCTG
GATTACAAAATTTGTGAAAGATTGACTGGTATTCTTAACTATGTTGCTCCTTTTACGCTATGTGGATACG
CTGCTTTAATGCCTTTGTATCATGCTATTGCTTCCCGTATGGCTTTCATTTTCTCCTCCTTGTATAAATC
CTGGTTGCTGTCTCTTTATGAGGAGTTGTGGCCCGTTGTCAGGCAACGTGGCGTGGTGTGCACTGTGTTT
GCTGACGCAACCCCCACTGGTTGGGGCATTGCCACCACCTGTCAGCTCCTTTCCGGGACTTTCGCTTTCC
CCCTCCCTATTGCCACGGCGGAACTCATCGCCGCCTGCCTTGCCCGCTGCTGGACAGGGGCTCGGCTGTT
GGGCACTGACAATTCCGTGGTGTTGTCGGGGAAGCTGACGTCCTTTCCATGGCTGCTCGCCTGTGTTGCC
ACCTGGATTCTGCGCGGGACGTCCTTCTGCTACGTCCCTTCGGCCCTCAATCCAGCGGACCTTCCTTCCC
GCGGCCTGCTGCCGGCTCTGCGGCCTCTTCCGCGTCTTCGCCTTCGCCCTCAGACGAGTCGGATCTCCCT
TTGGGCCGCCTCCCCGCCTGGAATTCTACCGGGTAGGGGAGGCGCTTTTCCCAAGGCAGTCTGGAGCATG
CGCTTTAGCAGCCCCGCTGGGCACTTGGCGCTACACAAGTGGCCTCTGGCCTCGCACACATTCCACATCC
ACCGGTAGGCGCCAACCGGCTCCGTTCTTTGGTGGCCCCTTCGCGCCACCTTCTACTCCTCCCCTAGTCA
GGAAGTTCCCCCCCGCCCCGCAGCTCGCGTCGTGCAGGACGTGACAAATGGAAGTAGCACGTCTCACTAG
TCTCGTGCAGATGGACAGCACCGCTGAGCAATGGAAGCGGGTAGGCCTTTGGGGCAGCGGCCAATAGCAG
CTTTGCTCCTTCGCTTTCTGGGCTCAGAGGCTGGGAAGGGGTGGGTCCGGGGGCGGGCTCAGGGGCGGGC
TCAGGGGCGGGGCGGGCGCCCGAAGGTCCTCCGGAGGCCCGGCATTCTGCACGCTTCAAAAGCGCACGTC
TGCCGCGCTGTTCTCCTCTTCCTCATCTCCGGGCCTTTCGACCTGCAGCCCAAGCTTACCATGACCGAGT
ACAAGCCCACGGTGCGCCTCGCCACCCGCGACGACGTCCCCAGGGCCGTACGCACCCTCGCCGCCGCGTT
CGCCGACTACCCCGCCACGCGCCACACCGTCGATCCGGACCGCCACATCGAGCGGGTCACCGAGCTGCAA
GAACTCTTCCTCACGCGCGTCGGGCTCGACATCGGCAAGGTGTGGGTCGCGGACGACGGCGCCGCGGTGG
CGGTCTGGACCACGCCGGAGAGCGTCGAAGCGGGGGCGGTGTTCGCCGAGATCGGCCCGCGCATGGCCGA
GTTGAGCGGTTCCCGGCTGGCCGCGCAGCAACAGATGGAAGGCCTCCTGGCGCCGCACCGGCCCAAGGAG
CCCGCGTGGTTCCTGGCCACCGTCGGCGTCTCGCCCGACCACCAGGGCAAGGGTCTGGGCAGCGCCGTCG
TGCTCCCCGGAGTGGAGGCGGCCGAGCGCGCCGGGGTGCCCGCCTTCCTGGAGACCTCCGCGCCCCGCAA
CCTCCCCTTCTACGAGCGGCTCGGCTTCACCGTCACCGCCGACGTCGAGGTGCCCGAAGGACCGCGCACC
TGGTGCATGACCCGCAAGCCCGGTGCCTGACGCCCGCCCCACGACCCGCAGCGCCCGACCGAAAGGAGCG
CACGACCCCATGCATCTCGAGGGCCCGGTACCTTTAAGACCAATGACTTACAAGGCAGCTGTAGATCTTA
GCCACTTTTTAAAAGAAAAGGGGGGACTGGAAGGGCTAGCTCACTCCCAACGAAGACAAGATCTGCTTTT
TGCTTGTACTGGGTCTCTCTGGTTAGACCAGATCTGAGCCTGGGAGCTCTCTGGCTAACTAGGGAACCCA
CTGCTTAAGCCTCAATAAAGCTTGCCTTGAGTGCTTCAAGTAGTGTGTGCCCGTCTGTTGTGTGACTCTG
GTAACTAGAGATCCCTCAGACCCTTTTAGTCAGTGTGGAAAATCTCTAGCAGTAGTAGTTCATGTCATCT
TATTATTCAGTATTTATAACTTGCAAAGAAATGAATATCAGAGAGTGAGAGGAACTTGTTTATTGCAGCT
TATAATGGTTACAAATAAAGCAATAGCATCACAAATTTCACAAATAAAGCATTTTTTTCACTGCATTCTA
GTTGTGGTTTGTCCAAACTCATCAATGTATCTTATCATGTCTGGCTCTAGCTATCCCGCCCCTAACTCCG
CCCATCCCGCCCCTAACTCCGCCCAGTTCCGCCCATTCTCCGCCCCATGGCTGACTAATTTTTTTTATTT
ATGCAGAGGCCGAGGCCGCCTCGGCCTCTGAGCTATTCCAGAAGTAGTGAGGAGGCTTTTTTGGAGGCCT
AGGGACGTACCCAATTCGCCCTATAGTGAGTCGTATTACGCGCGCTCACTGGCCGTCGTTTTACAACGTC
GTGACTGGGAAAACCCTGGCGTTACCCAACTTAATCGCCTTGCAGCACATCCCCCTTTCGCCAGCTGGCG
TAATAGCGAAGAGGCCCGCACCGATCGCCCTTCCCAACAGTTGCGCAGCCTGAATGGCGAATGGG
[124 nt withheld, positions 10555-10678]
C
[91 nt withheld, positions 10680-10770]
A
[49 nt withheld, positions 10772-10820]
CCTTTGACGTTGGAGTCCACGTTCTTT
[37 nt withheld, positions 10848-10884]
ACCCTATCTCGGTCTATTCTTTTGATTTATAAGGGATTTTGCCGATTTCGGCCTATTGGTTAAAAAATGA
G
Features (pLannotate 1.2.2; 32 found; start..end, strand, type, name):
     81..185     +  promoter       AmpR promoter: bla
    186..1046    +  CDS            AmpR: β-lactamase; bla; confers resistance to ampicillin, carbenicillin, and related antibiotics
   1217..1805    +  rep_origin     ori: high-copy-number ColE1/pMB1/pBR322/pUC origin of replication
   1988..2080    +  CDS            lacI (fragment): lac repressor; lacI; The lac repressor binds to the lac operator to inhibit transcription in E. coli. This inhibition can be relieved by adding lactose or isopropyl-β-D-thiogalactopyranoside (IPTG).
   2093..2114    +  protein_bind   CAP binding site: CAP binding activates transcription in the presence of cAMP. E. coli catabolite activator protein
   2129..2159    +  promoter       lac promoter: promoter for the E. coli lac operon
   2163..2185    +  protein_bind   lac operator (fragment): The lac repressor binds to the lac operator to inhibit transcription in E. coli. This inhibition can be relieved by adding lactose or isopropyl-β-D-thiogalactopyranoside (IPTG). lac repressor encoded by lacI
   2228..2246    +  promoter       T3 promoter: promoter for bacteriophage T3 RNA polymerase
   2274..2500    +  promoter       RSV promoter: Rous sarcoma virus enhancer/promoter
   2501..2681    +  LTR            5' LTR (truncated): truncated 5' long terminal repeat (LTR) from HIV-1
   2728..2853    +  misc_feature   HIV-1 Ψ: packaging signal of human immunodeficiency virus type 1
   2837..3200    +  CDS            HIV-1 gag (fragment): gag protein from human immunodeficiency virus 1; gag
   3346..3579    +  misc_feature   RRE: The Rev response element (RRE) of HIV-1 allows for Rev-dependent mRNA export from the nucleus to the cytoplasm.
   3956..4056    +  CDS            Rev (fragment): human immunodeficiency virus 1 (HIV-1) Rev protein; rev; enhances nuclear export of unspliced and incompletely spliced viral mRNAs
   4075..4191    +  misc_feature   cPPT/CTS: central polypurine tract and central termination sequence of HIV-1
   4225..4245    +  protein_bind   attB4: mutant version of attB; core recombination site for the Gateway® BP reaction BP Clonase™
   4245..5456    +  promoter       UbC promoter: human ubiquitin C promoter
   5460..5478    -  protein_bind   attB5 (fragment): mutant version of attB; core recombination site for the Gateway® BP reaction BP Clonase™
   5493..6263    +  CDS            miniTurbo: N-terminally truncated mutant of the E. coli biotin ligase BioID engineered for improved catalytic efficiency (Branon et al., 2018)
   6312..6336    +  protein_bind   attB1: mutant version of attB; recombination site for the Gateway® BP reaction BP Clonase™
   6342..7829    +  CDS            CDK16 (sequence withheld): CDK16_HUMAN - Also known as PCTAIRE1, PCTK1. Experimental evidence at protein level: Swiss-Prot protein existence level 1. Protein kinase that plays a role in vesicle-mediated transport processes and exocytosis. Regulates GH1 release by brain neurons. Phosphorylates NSF, and thereby regulates NSF oligomerization. Required for normal spermatogenesis. Regulates neuron differentiation and dendrite development (By similarity). Plays a role in the regulation of insulin secretion in response to changes in blood glucose levels. Can phosphorylate CCNY at 'Ser-336' (in vitro). From Homo sapiens (Human)
   7834..7855    -  protein_bind   attB2 (fragment): mutant version of attB; recombination site for the Gateway® BP reaction BP Clonase™
   7888..8476    +  misc_feature   WPRE: woodchuck hepatitis virus posttranscriptional regulatory element
   8490..8989    +  promoter       PGK promoter: mouse phosphoglycerate kinase 1 promoter
   9010..9609    +  CDS            PuroR: puromycin N-acetyltransferase; pac from Streptomyces alboniger; confers resistance to puromycin
   9677..9814    +  CDS            nef (fragment): NEF_HV1LA - Experimental evidence at protein level: Swiss-Prot protein existence level 1. Extracellular Nef protein targets CD4(+) T-lymphocytes for apoptosis by interacting with CXCR4 surface receptors. From Human immunodeficiency virus type 1 group M subtype B (isolate Lai) (HIV-1).
   9800..9980    +  LTR            5' LTR (truncated): truncated 5' long terminal repeat (LTR) from HIV-1
  10052..10173   +  polyA_signal   SV40 poly(A) signal: SV40 polyadenylation signal
  10213..10348   +  rep_origin     SV40 ori: SV40 origin of replication
  10369..10387   -  promoter       T7 promoter: promoter for bacteriophage T7 RNA polymerase
  10395..10550   +  CDS            lacZα (fragment): LacZα fragment of β-galactosidase; lacZ fragment
  10555..28      +  rep_origin     f1 ori (across the origin) (sequence partly withheld): f1 bacteriophage origin of replication; arrow indicates direction of (+) strand synthesis
