[The description below was written by a language model from this plasmid's Addgene catalogue record and pLannotate feature annotations shown in this document.]
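Description:
p663-UBC-miniTurbo-V5-CDK16_IDG-K is a lentiviral mammalian expression plasmid built on the pDest663 Gateway destination backbone, carrying human CDK16 (PCTAIRE1/PCTK1) fused at its N-terminus to the miniTurbo biotin ligase and a V5 epitope. It is maintained in E. coli through a ColE1/pUC-type origin with ampicillin selection (AmpR under the bla promoter). The catalogue entry lists it as low copy and propagated in a recombination-deficient stable strain, as is common for LTR-containing vectors. An f1 origin, an SV40 origin and residual lac/lacZα, T3 and T7 elements from the parental backbone are also annotated.

The viral portion has a third-generation layout. An RSV promoter drives a truncated HIV-1 5' LTR, followed by the Ψ packaging signal with a gag fragment, the RRE for Rev-dependent nuclear export, and the cPPT/CTS. A truncated LTR and an SV40 polyadenylation signal lie at the 3' end.

Between these, multisite Gateway recombination has left attB4, attB5, attB1 and attB2 scars that separate three assembled modules: the human ubiquitin C promoter, the miniTurbo coding sequence, and the CDK16 open reading frame. The V5 tag is stated in the catalogue but is not separately annotated in the feature table; it presumably lies in the unannotated stretch between miniTurbo and attB1. A WPRE downstream of the fusion enhances transcript expression, and a separate mouse PGK promoter drives puromycin N-acetyltransferase for selecting transduced cells.

The construct was made within the Illuminating the Druggable Genome programme, which develops tools for understudied kinases. It is intended for stable expression of the miniTurbo-tagged kinase so that neighbouring proteins are biotinylated and identified by mass spectrometry, yielding protein-proximity networks.
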