Addgene plasmid #158173: p663-UBC-miniTurbo-V5-CDK16_IDG-K
Purpose: Gateway destination clone of CDK16 (human) tagged with N-terminal miniTurbo-V5 for generating protein-proximity networks using proximity-dependent biotinylation proteomics
Depositing lab: Ben Major. Depositing organization: Washington University in Saint Louis.
Backbone
  Vector backbone: pDest663
  Backbone manufacturer: PEL
  Backbone size w/o insert (bp): 9019
  Vector type: Mammalian Expression, Lentiviral ; Gateway Destination
  Selectable markers: Puromycin
Growth in bacteria
  Bacterial resistance: Ampicillin, 100 μg/mL
  Growth temperature: 30°C
  Growth strain: NEB Stable
  Copy number: Low Copy
Gene/Insert
  Gene/Insert name: miniTurbo-V5-CDK16 (alt name: CDK16)
  Species: H. sapiens (human)
  Entrez Gene: CDK16 (a.k.a. PCTAIRE, PCTAIRE1, PCTGAIRE, PCTK1)
  Promoter: Ubiquitin
  Tag / fusion protein: miniTurbo-V5 (N terminal on insert)
  Cloning method: Gateway Cloning
  Sequencing primers: 5′ GCCCGAAGGAATAGAAGAAGAA; 3′ CATAGCGTAAAAGGAGCAACA
Terms and licenses: Academic/Nonprofit Terms; Industry Terms: Not Available to Industry
Depositor comments: These plasmids were generated as part of the Illuminating the Druggable Genome (IDG) program sponsored by the NIH Common Fund. The goal of this program is to identify, gather, and distribute information and resources for proteins that currently are not well-studied yet belong to commonly drug-targeted protein families: protein kinases, non-olfactory G-protein coupled receptors (GPCRs), and ion channels. The IDG program is designed to develop fundamental research tools for understudied proteins, elucidate their function, and disseminate the IDG-related resources and data to the greater scientific community. These lentiviral gateway destination plasmids were generated, as part of the Kinase-Data and Resource Generating Center (DRGC), using the single fragment or multisite gateway cloning technology. They were used for generating proteomics-based protein-interaction and protein-proximity networks that can be accessed through the kinase-DRGC website https://darkkinome.org/. Each plasmid has either an N- or C-terminal fusion protein (Flag/ V5/V5-miniTurbo/V5-TurboID/miniTurbo-V5/TurboID-V5) tagged understudied kinase driven under either a CMV or Ubiquitin (UBC) promoter. All inserts in the pENTR plasmids used to generate the deposited destination plasmids were end-sequenced and insert size validated prior to multi-site gateway cloning. The combined insert size of the single fragment or three fragment destination plasmids were confirmed by restriction digestion (BsrGI, and EcoRV for pDest667; BsrGI, EcoRV, and BstZ17I for pDest663; and BsrGI for pHAGE) and all plasmids were partially sequenced to ensure in-frame ORFs and fusion tags.
How to cite: p663-UBC-miniTurbo-V5-CDK16_IDG-K was a gift from Ben Major (Addgene plasmid # 158173 ; http://n2t.net/addgene:158173 ; RRID:Addgene_158173)
